>Addgene plasmid #72482 | RIP7-RLuc-YFP-pBS | addgene full sequence | sequence record 136970 | Addgene NGS result
[122 nt withheld, positions 1-122]
C
[91 nt withheld, positions 124-214]
A
[49 nt withheld, positions 216-264]
CCTTTGACGTTGGAGTCCACGTTCTTT
[37 nt withheld, positions 292-328]
ACCCTATCTCGGTCTATTCTTTTGATTTATAAGGGATTTTGCCGATTTCGGCCTATTGGTTAAAAAATGA
GCTGATTTAACAAAAATTTAACGCGAATTTTAACAAAATATTAACGCTTACAATTTCCATTCGCCATTCA
GGCTGCGCAACTGTTGGGAAGGGCGATCGGTGCGGGCCTCTTCGCTATTACGCCAGCTGGCGAAAGGGGG
ATGTGCTGCAAGGCGATTAAGTTGGGTAACGCCAGGGTTTTCCCAGTCACGACGTTGTAAAACGACGGCC
AGTGAATTGTAATACGACTCACTATAGGGCGAATTGGAGCTCCACCGCGGTGGCGGCCGCTCTAGAACTA
GTGGATCCCCCGGGCTGCAGGAATTCAGACCCATTGAAAACTTTTCAAAGGACTATTAAAACCTGTGAGA
TGTTGGAAACATTCTTGGACACCAGTAAGACTCTGGGTAACAACTTAGGCTCCAGTGAAAATGTAAGCAA
AGCCTTAAGATCCAATGAGAATCTGGGTAGGCCTTAGGTGCCAATGATAACCTTCAGAAAGCTTTAAATA
CTGGTGAGAATCTTAGAAAGAACTTTATTGAGGTTTGGTCTTTTGCTGTGTATTTTAATGCTAAGTATAG
GCCTCCAAGACCCTGGCTGCTCCCAGGTTATTTTTGATTGCTAAATAAAAATACTGACAGCCAATAGCTG
GGCAGAAGAGACATAGGCTGAGTTTAGTTTTCCTGGGCTTGGGTTTGGGACAAAGGTTAGAAGTCAAGAA
AACATGGTTCTGAGGGCTGCCCAATTGGCTAAGAGCAACACAGATGAAACATAGTAACACTTCAGGGTTA
TTGATAGGAAATAGATTTGAATAGCATAGAGGATAGGTATCTGCCCAGCTCTTGTACTGATCAAGGCTTA
TTATAAATATAAAGGTATGTGTGTCTTTTATCCGGGAACTAAATGGTTAAAGGTGGGGTAGAAACCCCCA
GGTTGGAATTAAATTTTCTACAAAAAAAAAAAAAAAAAAAAAAAAAAAACCTTAGTCCCCTTGCATTCCT
GAAGAATGGTTTAGGCCTCTGAGAGCCTTGGCAAAGCTTTAAGACTCAATAAGAGCGCAGGGAAGGTCTT
AGACCCCAATGAGAGCCTGTAGTATGTTTAGGGCTCCAGTGAGAACCTGGAGAAGGTCTTAAGTTGCAGT
CAGAACCTACAGGAGGTTTTATGATCCAATGATGATGTATGGCAGGTTTTAGGTCTCAATGATACTTTAG
AGTAAGCCTTAGATCAAATGAGAATCTAGAGAAGGCCTCAAACCCCAGTGACAATCTGTAAATGGTTTTA
GACTACAGGGAGACCATGGAAAGTTTTTCAGACCCACTAAAAACCTGTCAAGGCCTTATAGGTCTTTTGA
GAAGTCAGAAAATATTTTGGACCTATTGAGACCCTGTGTAATGCCTTGGGCTCCAATTAGAATCTGAGCA
AGACCTTAGGACATACTGAGAAAATGGGGAAGGCTTTAAAGCCCAGTGACAACCTTGGAAGCCCTTAGGC
CCAGTGAGAACCTGTAGAAGATTTTAGGCCCCAGTGAGAACCTGTAGAAGATTTTGGGCACTGAAAAGAA
CATGAAGAAGGCTTTATTCCTCAATAAGACTTTGGGGAAAGGCCTTAAATTACAGTGAGAACTTTGGGAA
GGCCTAAGGGGGTCAATGTAACTTCAGAGAAAGACTCAGATTCCAATAAGAACCCAGAAAATGTCTTAAC
CCCAATGAGAACCTCTAAAAGGTTTTAGACCACAGTGAGAACATGAGGAAGCCATTCAGACTTAGTGAAA
ATATGCTAAATTCCTTATAGTACCTGTAAGAACTTGAGAAAATTTAGGCGCCAGAATGATCCTGAGTAAT
ATATTAGACTCTTTTGTAAACCTGGACAAGGCTTTACAACCCGTTGAGAACCTAGAGAAAGTCTTTGACA
ACAGGCAATCTGGGAAGGCCTTTGGCCACGTGATAACCAGCAGAAGGCCCTTTACAACAGTGGCAATCCG
AGAAGACCTCAGGCCCCATTGATAACTTGGATAAGCTTTAAGATCTAGTGAGACCATGGGAAGGGCCTTA
GGTTCCACTGAGACTCTGAGCAATGTCTTAGGCTCTAATGAGAACCAGGGCAAAGACTTAAGAGTCAGTG
AGAACATGGGAAAGCCCTGGGATAGCCTTATTCTTTAGTGAGAACCTGTAGAAGGTTTTAAGCTCCAGAA
AATTGTTAGGGAAGGCCTTAGACCTAAGGGAGACTTTGAGAATAGCTTTAGATACCTGTGAGAACCTAGA
GAAGGCCTTAAGGCCCAGTAAGAACCTATAGAAGATTTTATGCCACAGTGAGAATATGAGGAAGGTCTTC
AGACCCATTGTGTCTTAGTGTTCTGTTGCTTTGGAAAGACATCGTGACCATGTCAACTCGTATAATACAA
AGCATGTTACTTTCAATTTCAGAGATTTAGCACATTATCCTCACAGTGGGGAGCGTGGTGGCACACAAGT
AGACATGGTGGTTGAGAGTTCTCTTAGCATCTGTGAACAGAAGGAGGAGAGGACCACTGAGCCTAGCTTG
GACTTTTGAAAATCTTCAAGCCTACCCTTAGTAACACATTCCCCAACACTGCACACCTCCACACCTATTC
TAACAACGCCGGTACCCCTAATCCTTTCAGTAGTGACACTCCATGGTGACTAAGCATTCAAGATGTATGA
GCCTCTGGAGGCCATTCTTACTCAAACACCATAAAGTGAAAACCCATTGAAAGCTTTAAAGACCCTGTAA
GAACTAGAAACAGTAACTTTTATTCTTACTGCCTCCATCTGCTAATGTTGGCCTTGTCCTGGAAGTTTTT
AGCCTCCATACAATCTAGTTTAGGCATAGAACATTTTTCTCCCCTCTGAGACTTGCTGCTGAGTGAATGG
CTGGTGAAGTGAGCTGTTCTGACTCAAAATTCCTCTCCACACTAACTGATTCAATCTAGCCCCTTTATCC
CAGCCTCTCCTGAGTTGCTCTGCTTGTCCTCATACTAACTTTAGCAATATGTTCTCGTCTTCTGGCTCCT
TCTCATTCTCCTGCTCACCTGTCTTTACCTGTACCTAGCTTGTTCTCTCTCTAAAACATGTGTCTGTACA
ACTGTCCCAGTGCAACTGCCTCCTTCCTTTCTTGTTCTCTGTGCTGTTCTCTCTTTAAATAGTGTCCCTT
TTCTCTCTCATGAGAATTGGGCAGATCCTATTCTGTCAAATCTTTCACTTTGTCTGCCACTCAACTAGAT
ATCACTTTCTTTTTTTTTTTCTTTTCTTTTTTTCAGAGCTGGGAACCGAACCCAGGGCCTTGCACTTGCT
AGGCAAGCGCTCTACCACTGAGCTAAATCCCCAACCCCTAGATATCACTTTCAAATTGGATGCTTCCTTG
TACAAACTAACTTTACCTTCATTGTCTGGTGTTAACGGTGCATACTAAGGGGGGTGGTGTATCCAGCCAG
GGGCATTAAAGGTCTATGCTAAGGGCTGGGCCACAGGACAACTAGAAACAGGTTTTTTTCAGTAAATAAC
ACAAACTCTTGGTTCACAGTGTGGTCAAATACCCTGCAAAAAGAGAAAAATTTTAGGCAACAAGGGAACA
AGTGAGACAATACCCTAGGTACCAGTGAGAACATGAACAAGGCTTTTAAAACCAGTGTGTAGGCTTAGAT
ACTTTCCAAACCTACCTTTGTAAGGGTTCTTAAACACTTTAATCTCCCTTCTAGCCCACCACCTACCAGA
GGTTATTAAGACACAGGGAAAGTGGACCTGTTTAGAAATAGTTCTTTTGGGCAATTCCAATCTTTGTTGT
TAGGATATCAGCAGTTCAGATTACTAGCAAAGCGCCAAACACAAATCAGCAGCTTCGGTCCAGTCCACTC
AGCGGACACCACACATGAATCAGCAATGGGAGTTCAATCCAGAAGAAATTGTGAGACTCCATCAACCAGA
AAAAACTGGAAGGCTTTGCCAGTTAGTCTGAGTCTGTGGAAGCATCCTGAAGCTGCCAGAATATCATGAG
AAGTTCTTTGGCGAGTTTACTCTCTACAAAGTCACAACAAGCAAAAATTGGCAAAACAATGCAAGGTGAA
CCAATGCATGCACACTGTCAGCAAAGACTAGCGAAGCGGTGCACAGCAAACAAAAGCACGGAGCCTTATC
CCCACATCTGTGGTCATATTTATATCCTTTCTTTTTAAACGTCACTCATCTTTTCATGTGTCTGCCTCAG
CAAAACATTCTCACCTGTGCCTGCTTTAGTGAAATATTCTTTCACCTGTTTTCCCCCCTGTAAAACCTCA
TTATGAGCCAAGTCTCCAAAGAAACCAGAAATTTTCAATTTACCAATGAGAACGTAGGGCAGATCTTAGG
AACTAGTGACAACCTGGGAAATCCTTAGGCCCCAATGAGAACCTGTTTAAAGTTTTAGAACCCAGTGAGA
CCCTGAAAAAATCCTTAGGACTCAGTGAGACTTTGGGAAACTCCTTGGGTCGCAGTAGGAACCTGGAGAA
GCTCTTAAGCATCAGTGAGAACCTGGTTACAGAGTGAGGACATTTGAAAAGCCTAGAGACCCAGTGAAAA
TGGTCAAAGGCCTGGGAAAATTTTTAGATATTAGTGAGACCCTGGTCACACAGTAGGCCTATTGAGATCT
TGGGTAAGCCTTAGGCTTCAATGAGAATATAGACAAGACTTTAAAACCCAGTGAGAACATGGGGAAGGCC
TTACACCCCAGTGACAACCTGGGAAGATCTTAGGTCCAAGTGTGAATCTGTAGAAGGTTTTAGGCCTCAG
TGAGAACTTGAAAAGGACTTTATGCCTCATTGAGTACTTAAAACCCAGTGCAAACCTGGGAAAGGTCTTA
GACTCTAGTGATAAACTGGAGAAAGCCCTAGACCCCAGAAAGTACCAGGAGAAGGCCTTCAGTCCCAGTG
AAATGCAGAAGACCTTAGGTCCAGAGAGAAGTCTTAGGACTCAGTGAAGACCCGGTGAAAGTGTTAGGCC
CCAGTGCGAATGTAGTATAGCCATTAGGCCATAGTGAAAATCTGGGGCTATCCTTAGACTACAGAAAGTA
CCAGCAGAAAGTCTTGGGTCCCAGTCAGAAACTGAGAAGACCTTAGGACCCACTGAGAATATGGGAATGA
TCTTAAGTACAATGATTCCTGGCATAAGATCTTAATCTTCTATGATACCTTGGATAATTCCTCAGTATCT
ATGAGATCCTGGAGAAATTTGCAGCCCCCATTATAAACCTTGAAGGGTTGGAGACACTAAGAAAGCCTGG
GTCCCAGAAAGACACTGGGAAGACCTTAAGCCACAGAGAGGCCCCGAGGAAAACCTTGACCTCAGTGAGA
CTCTGGTAACATACTTGGACCCTAGAGAGATTCTGGAGATGTCTTATGAACCAGACAAACCCTTTAAAAG
GCTTTCTGTTCCAGAAAGACCCTAGTGAATGCCTTAGGTCCCCAGAAAGACCACAGAAAGATCTTGAGTC
CAGTGAGACCCTGAGAAATCCTTATTCTTGACTGAAACCCTGGGAAGCTCTTAAGCTCAAATCTAACCAC
AAATAAGACCATAGGTCCAAATAATATCATAGGGAAATCATAAAGCAGGTTTAGATCCTGGAGACAGCTG
AGACAGCTTTAGAACCCACTGTGACTCCAAGAAAGACCTGGGATCCCAGTGAGAATCTGAGGAAGACTCA
GGCCCCAGTCAGTCCCTGAAGAAACCCTCAAGGGTGAATGATAACCTAGGGAAGGCCTTAGAAAACTTAA
TCATAAACTAGTGAAAACTTTACGACCCAGTGAGAACCTGGGGAAAGCCTTAATAAGACCCAGTGAGAAT
CTGGGAAGGCATTAAGACTCAGTGAGGGCATTGCTTACTCTGATAGAGTTTCAGACCAGAGAGAACGTAC
AAATGTCTTAGGCCCTAGGGGAAGGCCTTAGATCCAGTAAGGACCTGGAGAAGACTTCAGGCCTAATTAG
AACCTGGCAAGCTGGAGAGATAGCTCAGCGGTTAAGAGCACTGACTGCAGCACTAACTGCTCTTCCAGAG
GTCCTGAGTTCAAATCCCAGCAACCACATGGAGGCTCACAACCGTCCGTCGTGAGATCTGATGCCCTCTT
GTGGTGAGTACTCATGTATAACAAATAAATAAATCTTAAAAAAAAAAAAAAAGAAAAGAAAAGAAAAGAA
AACAGAATCTGGCAAAAGCATTAAGCCCCAGTGAGAACCTGGAGGAAAGCCTACTACCCCAGTATGATAA
AGCCTTAGGCCTCAGTCAGAAACTGAGAACATCTGGGATAACCAAAGAGAATATGGAAAAGGCCTTAGAA
GGATTGATACCTGTTGTAAGACCCTAGTCCTCAGTGATAGATAAATCCAAGGTCTCACAGAAGTACTCAG
CCTCCATTATGACTCTTGTAGGACTGTGGGATCCTGGAAGAACTTAGGTAAGGCCTGTGCCCCAGTGAGA
CACTGGGAAGGCCTTTTGCCATAGAAACCTAAAGGAAACCTTTGGACTTAGTGGGACCCTGCTAAGACCC
CATTTAAACCTTGGTGATAACTATTGGCCACAATGAGACCCTGAGGAAAACCTTTGACTACAGTAAGGCT
TTAAGAAAAGCCATGGACTTCAATAAGTTTCTGGAGAAATCTTAGGCCTCATGAGACCTGGCTAAGGCCT
GGGCCCAGTGAGTTTCTGTGGGAGGTGTTAGGTTGAAACTGTGAAGATGTCCATTCAGTCACTGGAAAGA
ACTTAGGGCCTGGTAAGTCCATCTGTAGGTTTTAAGCCTATGTGAGACCCTTAGGAAAGTTTAGGCCCTT
AAAAAGTACTTAGATCTGGGTGTAACAAGATGTTTCAGCTTGTAATGGTATCGCTACTAAGCCTAATGAC
CTGTGCCTGCCTCTAGGACTCATTTAGTGGAAAGAGGGACTCATGCCTTGTGGATTGTCATTTGACTTCC
ACATTTAGAAGGAAACAAACTAATCAATTAATTAAAATACAGATATAAAAGAAGAACAGAGACTTCAGGC
AAGTCTGTGAGCTTTCCTTAGGCCATGGGAACCTTAGACTATCAAGTCTAGTAAGACAATGGTGAAGGCT
TCTAGCCCGTGGATACTCTAGAGAAAGCCTTCTCCCCTGATGAGACACTTGTAACGTGTTTGGATATTGC
TGAGATCCTGGAAAATCCCCATGCTTCATTGAGGCCTCAGAAAAGGTTGGGAAGCTACAGAAGACCCCGA
GAAGTGTGGGAACATCTCTAGGACAGTGTAGAAGGGCCTCAGACCTCAGAAACTCTTGGCAAATCCCTGA
GCCCCACCAAGACCTGAGGAGAGCCTGGAACCATTTTACAATGTAAGCAGGCTCTTCAATTGCATATGAT
CCTGAGGAAGACTAGCCTTTCCTGAGACCCAAGGGAAGTCCTTAACCCCACTGACGTGCCAAGGCTTTAG
GTCCTTCGGGGTTCTGGGGAAGTCTGTGAATCACAAGATGCTAATGAGAGTTTAGAGAGAGCCATGAACC
TTGCTGAGTGCCTGGAGAAGGCATGGGCATCATTAAGAATCTGGGACCCTGGGACAGAGAGTAAAACCCT
CTAAAAACCTAGAGAACACAGAGCACTGTGCAGAGAGCCCTTCTTGAAGCAGCACACTACACTGAGATCT
CTGTTCTCTATTCCTTTGAGACTTTGGGAGAAACTGTGGACCACACAACAACCAGAGGGGAGGTCTTAGG
GTTCACTGAGTCCCTGGTGCGATGGCTTGAGTGTGAGACTTCCCTCACAGATTTGTGTGTTTAAACACTT
GGTCTCCAGCATGTGGTGGTGTTCTGGGAGATTGTGAAACCTTTTATACATGGGGTCTAGATGATTGACA
CACAAGAGTGAGTGTTAGGGTTACAGGCCAACCAGCCCTGCTTCTGGTCTGACACTGCTTCCTGGCCAGC
ACCTCTGCAAGCTCCTGCTGCCACAGACAGACCAACTACAGCCACCATGATTTCTGCTCCAGGATGGGCC
ATGAGCCGAAATAAAACCTCTCCTTCCCAAAGTTGCTTCTTTGGAATTTGTTCACAGGGATATGAAAGGC
ACTAACTCAGGCAGAAAGAGTTAATTCCTTTTAAGATCTTGGGAAGTCATTCGGGTCCACTGAGGCCCTA
TGGAGGGCCCTAAGCTCCCTTGAGGCCTTGGGAATGCCATGACTTTGGATGAGAGCCAGGGAGGCAGTGT
GAGCCCCGCTGAGTTCCCAAGCAGACTGGGTTTCACTAACATCTGGAGAAAACCTTAGTCCCTTTAGTAC
TCTGGGGGAAACTGTAACAATTTGAGAGAGTGGTGATATGGCAGGACCATGATGCCTACTGAGACTCTGA
GGAAGATTGTAAGCTCCAAAAATGCCTAGAAAAGGTCTTAACCCCACTGAGAAACTAGAGCTCTCTCTGG
GTGCCCTTGCCTTTAAGGGTACTCAAAAACCGCAAAGACACTCTGGGGAAGGCATCTGTTCAGCTGAGTC
TCTAGGGAGAGACAGAGCCACAATGAAACTCTCATGGGGGAGGGAAATGGGGGACGGTTGCTGCTGAGCC
ATGTGAAGTCTCAAGGAAGTCCATAAGCCACAAGGAGACCTTGAAATAGACTGTGAGCCCTGCTGCAATC
TTGGGGTGGGGCAAGCCTGTTGCAGCGTTGGTGTATCCATGAACTCCTTTAAGATACAAGCTATGTGTCA
TTCTTCATGAAAACTGCAGAGTCTTGAGCTCCCATGATGACCCTGTAGAGGGCTTAAAGCCCTGTGGGAA
TGCTCAGGGTTGTCCCTATATGTCACTGAGACCTCTGAAAAAATTTAAATATCACAGGGAAAAACCATAA
AGAAGACCTTAATCCTCTTTAAGATTCCAAGGAGAGCCAGACGTGGTGGTATATAGCTGAACTTGGGAGA
CTGAGGCAAAAAGACCAAGTTTAAGACCAGCCTAGCTACACTACAAGGCTCCTTTCTCAAAAGAAAAAGC
TCCTAGGGGGGTTGGAACCCCAATGAGACCCTCAGCAAGGCCCTCTGGCTTCTCTATGGTCCTGAGGAGA
CCTCTCCACACTGCCCTGGTCTTCCCACCCTGGTCCTACCTGAGCTCCTTACCTGCTCTCCTCTTGCATT
CACGTATCTTCTGCTACAGTAGGTCCACGGTGGTGTCCCAGATACCCGGAGTGTGAGTGGCTGCAGCACT
TTCTGGGGGACAAGAAGTAGGGAGCAAGGGGCTCACAGTTCAAGTCTGGTGGCTATAAAGCCCTGCATAG
GGTAGAGTTCTCGCTCATGCAACGACACCAAGGGTTTTTGCTGTCTGCTCGGGGAACAGGGCAGTACCAA
ATCAGGAACAGAAAGAGTCAAGGATCCCCCAACCACTCCAAGTGGAGGCTGAGAAAGGTTTTGTAGCTGG
GTAGAGTATGTACTAAGAGATGGAGACAGCTGGCTCTGAGCTCTGAAGCAAGCACCTCTTATGGAGAGTT
GCTGACCTTCAGGTGCAAATCTAAGATACTACAGGAGAATACACCATGGGGCTTCAGCCCAGTTGACTCC
CGAGTGGGCTATGGGTTTGTGGAAGGAGAGATAGAAGAGAAGGGACCTTTCTTCTTGAATTCTGCTTTCC
TTCTACCTCTGAGGGTGAGCTGGGGTCTCAGCTGAGGTGAGGACACAGCTATCAGTGGGAACTGTGAAAC
AACAGTTCAAGGGACAAAGTTACTAGGTCCCCCAACAACTGCAGCCTCCTGGGGAATGATGTGGAAAAAT
GCTCAGCCAAGGACAAAGAAGGCCTCACCCTCTCTGAGACAATGTCCCCTGCTGTGAACTGGTTCATCAG
GCCACCCAGGAGCCCCTATTAAGACTCTAATTACCCTAAGGCTAAGTAGAGGTGTTGTTGTCCAATGAGC
ACTTTCTGCAGACCTAGCACCAGGCAAGTGTTTGGAAACTGCAGCTTCAGCCCCTCTGGCCATCTGCTGA
TCCACCCTTAATGGGACAAACAGCAAAGTCCAGGGGTCAGGGGGGGGGTGCTTTGGACTATAAAGCTAGT
GGGGATTCAGTAACCCCCAGCCCTAAGTGACCAGCTACAGTCGGAAACCATCAGCAAGCAGGTATGTACT
CTCCAGGGTGGGCCTGGCTTCCCCAGTCAAGACTCCAGGGATTTGAGGGACGCTGTGGGCTCTTCTCTTA
CATGTACCTTTTGCTAGCCTCAACCCTGACTATCTTCCAGGTCAACTCGAGATCCATCGATTCGCGACTG
GCGCGCCACCATGACCAGCAAGGTGTACGACCCCGAGCAGAGGAAGAGGATGATCACCGGCCCCCAGTGG
TGGGCCAGGTGCAAGCAGATGAACGTGCTGGACAGCTTCATCAACTACTACGACAGCGAGAAGCACGCCG
AGAACGCCGTGATCTTCCTGCACGGCAACGCCGCTAGCAGCTACCTGTGGAGGCACGTGGTGCCCCACAT
CGAGCCCGTGGCCAGGTGCATCATCCCCGATCTGATCGGCATGGGCAAGAGCGGCAAGAGCGGCAACGGC
AGCTACAGGCTGCTGGACCACTACAAGTACCTGACCGCCTGGTTCGAGCTCCTGAACCTGCCCAAGAAGA
TCATCTTCGTGGGCCACGACTGGGGCGCCTGCCTGGCCTTCCACTACAGCTACGAGCACCAGGACAAGAT
CAAGGCCATCGTGCACGCCGAGAGCGTGGTGGACGTGATCGAGAGCTGGGACGAGTGGCCAGACATCGAG
GAGGACATCGCCCTGATCAAGAGCGAGGAGGGCGAGAAGATGGTGCTGGAGAACAACTTCTTCGTGGAGA
CCATGCTGCCCAGCAAGATCATGAGAAAGCTGGAGCCCGAGGAGTTCGCCGCCTACCTGGAGCCCTTCAA
GGAGAAGGGCGAGGTGAGAAGACCCACCCTGAGCTGGCCCAGAGAGATCCCCCTGGTGAAGGGCGGCAAG
CCCGACGTGGTGCAGATCGTGAGAAACTACAACGCCTACCTGAGAGCCAGCGACGACCTGCCCAAGATGT
TCATCGAGAGCGACCCCGGCTTCTTCAGCAACGCCATCGTGGAGGGCGCCAAGAAGTTCCCCAACACCGA
GTTCGTGAAGGTGAAGGGCCTGCACTTCAGCCAGGAGGACGCCCCCGACGAGATGGGCAAGTACATCAAG
AGCTTCGTGGAGAGAGTGCTGAAGAACGAGCAGGGGGATCTGGCGAGCTCTCGAGAATTCTCACGCGTCT
GCAGGATATCAGGTGCTAGATCTGTTCTTAAGCTTGGCGCTATGGTGAGCAAGGGCGAGGAGCTGTTCAC
CGGGGTGGTGCCCATCCTGGTCGAGCTGGACGGCGACGTAAACGGCCACAAGTTCAGCGTGTCCGGCGAG
GGCGAGGGCGATGCCACCTACGGCAAGCTGACCCTGAAGTTCATCTGCACCACCGGCAAGCTGCCCGTGC
CCTGGCCCACCCTCGTGACCACCTTCGGCTACGGCCTGCAGTGCTTCGCCCGCTACCCCGACCACATGAA
GCAGCACGACTTCTTCAAGTCCGCCATGCCCGAAGGCTACGTCCAGGAGCGCACCATCTTCTTCAAGGAC
GACGGCAACTACAAGACCCGCGCCGAGGTGAAGTTCGAGGGCGACACCCTGGTGAACCGCATCGAGCTGA
AGGGCATCGACTTCAAGGAGGACGGCAACATCCTGGGGCACAAGCTGGAGTACAACTACAACAGCCACAA
CGTCTATATCATGGCCGACAAGCAGAAGAACGGCATCAAGGTGAACTTCAAGATCCGCCACAACATCGAG
GACGGCAGCGTGCAGCTCGCCGACCACTACCAGCAGAACACCCCCATCGGCGACGGCCCCGTGCTGCTGC
CCGACAACCACTACCTGAGCTACCAGTCCGCCCTGAGCAAAGACCCCAACGAGAAGCGCGATCACATGGT
CCTGCTGGAGTTCGTGACCGCCGCCGGGATCACTCTCGGCATGGACGAGCTGTACAAGGCAGGGCGATCG
GAACTAAACGTTGAGGCGTGGTACCGCGGGCCCGGGATCCACCGGATCTAGATAACCCTGCAGGACACCG
GTATCGATGGATCTGGCGTCTGAGGCTACCCCTTTCAGTTGTTCATCTCAGCGGAGACCTCATCTTCTTC
AGTTTCCAGCATTAAGCCTCAAGAATGGCAGCAGGTTCTCTGATCTAATGTCTGGCTGGGGTTCTCCATC
TCCCACCTGTATCTATATTCTATCTTCCACCATTTATAATAATTCCTCTGTGACAAATATCACAAAGTTC
TTCCTCCGCTGTGGAACTTTCTGAGAATGGAGTCATCTTCTCCAAACTGTGTTCTTTTTTTTTTACAAAT
AATAAACACCTTGGGTTGTGACGTGGTTTTTGTGCCTGAGCCAGTTCTTGGTGGAGAGGAGGGCCCTGAG
GAGTATGTGTACTTCCCCTATGTCTGAATACTGAGTACCCTTTACAAAGTCTGGGATTAATCAGAAATCC
AGCCTCACTAGGGTTTTAAGCTTATCGCGATACCGTCGACCTCGAGGGGGGGCCCGGTACCAGCTTTTGT
TCCCTTTAGTGAGGGTTAATTTCGAGCTTGGCGTAATCATGGTCATAGCTGTTTCCTGTGTGAAATTGTT
ATCCGCTCACAATTCCACACAACATACGAGCCGGAAGCATAAAGTGTAAAGCCTGGGGTGCCTAATGAGT
GAGCTAACTCACATTAATTGCGTTGCGCTCACTGCCCGCTTTCCAGTCGGGAAACCTGTCGTGCCAGCTG
CATTAATGAATCGGCCAACGCGCGGGGAGAGGCGGTTTGCGTATTGGGCGCTCTTCCGCTTCCTCGCTCA
CTGACTCGCTGCGCTCGGTCGTTCGGCTGCGGCGAGCGGTATCAGCTCACTCAAAGGCGGTAATACGGTT
ATCCACAGAATCAGGGGATAACGCAGGAAAGAACATGTGAGCAAAAGGCCAGGAACCGTAAAAAGGCCGC
GTTGCTGGCGTTTTTCCATAGGCTCCGCCCCCCTGACGAGCATCACAAAAATCGACGCTCAAGTCAGAGG
TGGCGAAACCCGACAGGACTATAAAGATACCAGGCGTTTCCCCCTGGAAGCTCCCTCGTGCGCTCTCCTG
TTCCGACCCTGCCGCTTACCGGATACCTGTCCGCCTTTCTCCCTTCGGGAAGCGTGGCGCTTTCTCATAG
CTCACGCTGTAGGTATCTCAGTTCGGTGTAGGTCGTTCGCTCCAAGCTGGGCTGTGTGCACGAACCCCCC
GTTCAGCCCGACCGCTGCGCCTTATCCGGTAACTATCGTCTTGAGTCCAACCCGGTAAGACACGACTTAT
CGCCACTGGCAGCAGCCACTGGTAACAGGATTAGCAGAGCGAGGTATGTAGGCGGTGCTACAGAGTTCTT
GAAGTGGTGGCCTAACTACGGCTACACTAGAAGAACAGTATTTGGTATCTGCGCTCTGCTGAAGCCAGTT
ACCTTCGGAAAAAGAGTTGGTAGCTCTTGATCCGGCAAACAAACCACCGCTGGTAGCGGTGGTTTTTTTG
TTTGCAAGCAGCAGATTACGCGCAGAAAAAAAGGATCTCAAGAAGATCCTTTGATCTTTTCTACGGGGTC
TGACGCTCAGTGGAACGAAAACTCACGTTAAGGGATTTTGGTCATGAGATTATCAAAAAGGATCTTCACC
TAGATCCTTTTAAATTAAAAATGAAGTTTTAAATCAATCTAAAGTATATATGAGTAAACTTGGTCTGACA
GTTACCAATGCTTAATCAGTGAGGCACCTATCTCAGCGATCTGTCTATTTCGTTCATCCATAGTTGCCTG
ACTCCCCGTCGTGTAGATAACTACGATACGGGAGGGCTTACCATCTGGCCCCAGTGCTGCAATGATACCG
CGAGACCCACGCTCACCGGCTCCAGATTTATCAGCAATAAACCAGCCAGCCGGAAGGGCCGAGCGCAGAA
GTGGTCCTGCAACTTTATCCGCCTCCATCCAGTCTATTAATTGTTGCCGGGAAGCTAGAGTAAGTAGTTC
GCCAGTTAATAGTTTGCGCAACGTTGTTGCCATTGCTACAGGCATCGTGGTGTCACGCTCGTCGTTTGGT
ATGGCTTCATTCAGCTCCGGTTCCCAACGATCAAGGCGAGTTACATGATCCCCCATGTTGTGCAAAAAAG
CGGTTAGCTCCTTCGGTCCTCCGATCGTTGTCAGAAGTAAGTTGGCCGCAGTGTTATCACTCATGGTTAT
GGCAGCACTGCATAATTCTCTTACTGTCATGCCATCCGTAAGATGCTTTTCTGTGACTGGTGAGTACTCA
ACCAAGTCATTCTGAGAATAGTGTATGCGGCGACCGAGTTGCTCTTGCCCGGCGTCAATACGGGATAATA
CCGCGCCACATAGCAGAACTTTAAAAGTGCTCATCATTGGAAAACGTTCTTCGGGGCGAAAACTCTCAAG
GATCTTACCGCTGTTGAGATCCAGTTCGATGTAACCCACTCGTGCACCCAACTGATCTTCAGCATCTTTT
ACTTTCACCAGCGTTTCTGGGTGAGCAAAAACAGGAAGGCAAAATGCCGCAAAAAAGGGAATAAGGGCGA
CACGGAAATGTTGAATACTCATACTCTTCCTTTTTCAATATTATTGAAGCATTTATCAGGGTTATTGTCT
CATGAGCGGATACATATTTGAATGTATTTAGAAAAATAAACAAATAGGGGTTCCGCGCACATTTCCCCGA
AAAGTGCCACCTGAC
Features (pLannotate 1.2.2; 19 found; start..end, strand, type, name):
    458..615     -  CDS            lacZα (fragment): LacZα fragment of β-galactosidase; lacZ fragment
    618..636     +  promoter       T7 promoter: promoter for bacteriophage T7 RNA polymerase
    645..704     +  misc_feature   MCS (fragment): pBluescript multiple cloning site
    746..770     +  CDS            ratiometric pHluorin (fragment): pH-sensitive mutant of green fluorescent protein (Miesenböck et al., 1998) responds to a drop in pH with a reversible decrease in excitation at 395 nm and a corresponding increase in excitation at 475 nm
   3651..3719    -  ncRNA          tRNA: Accession: RF00005 - tRNA
   6537..6558    -  promoter       ADH1 promoter (fragment): S. cerevisiae ADH1; promoter for alcohol dehydrogenase 1
  10629..11561   +  CDS            LUCI_RENRE: Experimental evidence at protein level: Swiss-Prot protein existence level 1. Upon binding the substrate, the enzyme catalyzes an oxygenation, producing a very short-lived hydroperoxide that cyclizes into a dioxetanone structure, which collapses, releasing a CO(2) molecule. The spontaneous breakdown of the dioxetanone releases the energy (about 50 kcal/mole) that is necessary to generate the excited state of the coelenteramide product, which is the singlet form of the monoanion. In vivo the product undergoes the process of nonradiative energy transfer to an accessory protein, a green fluoresce
  11640..12356   +  CDS            EYFP: EYFP is a basic (constitutively fluorescent) green/yellow fluorescent protein published in 1996, derived from Aequorea victoria. It is reported to be a very rapidly-maturing weak dimer with high acid sensitivity.
  12388..12413   +  misc_feature   MCS (fragment): multiple cloning site
  12886..12919   +  misc_feature   MCS (fragment): pBluescript multiple cloning site
  12931..12949   -  promoter       T3 promoter: promoter for bacteriophage T3 RNA polymerase
  12992..13014   -  protein_bind   lac operator (fragment): The lac repressor binds to the lac operator to inhibit transcription in E. coli. This inhibition can be relieved by adding lactose or isopropyl-β-D-thiogalactopyranoside (IPTG). lac repressor encoded by lacI
  13018..13048   -  promoter       lac promoter: promoter for the E. coli lac operon
  13063..13084   -  protein_bind   CAP binding site: CAP binding activates transcription in the presence of cAMP. E. coli catabolite activator protein
  13097..13189   -  CDS            lacI (fragment): lac repressor; lacI; The lac repressor binds to the lac operator to inhibit transcription in E. coli. This inhibition can be relieved by adding lactose or isopropyl-β-D-thiogalactopyranoside (IPTG).
  13361..13949   -  rep_origin     ori: high-copy-number ColE1/pMB1/pBR322/pUC origin of replication
  14120..14980   -  CDS            AmpR: β-lactamase; bla; confers resistance to ampicillin, carbenicillin, and related antibiotics
  14981..15085   -  promoter       AmpR promoter: bla
  15112..427     +  rep_origin     f1 ori (across the origin) (sequence partly withheld): f1 bacteriophage origin of replication; arrow indicates direction of (+) strand synthesis
