[The description below was written by a language model from this plasmid's Addgene catalogue record and pLannotate feature annotations shown in this document.]
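Description:
RIP7-RLuc-YFP-pBS is a mammalian reporter plasmid built on a pBluescript (pBS) backbone. It is designed to express a Renilla luciferase–eYFP fusion protein under control of the rat insulin 2 (Ins2) gene promoter, termed RIP7. The backbone carries a ColE1/pUC-type origin, an ampicillin resistance gene with its own promoter, and an f1 phage origin. It also retains the usual pBluescript remnants: a lacZα fragment, the lac promoter and operator, and T7 and T3 promoters flanking the split multiple cloning site. The origin is of a high-copy type, but the catalogue lists the plasmid as low copy. The catalogue gives a total size of about 13 kb, whereas the sequenced record is 15,113 nt, so the listed sizes are best treated as approximate.

The region between the T7 side of the cloning site and the luciferase coding sequence spans nearly 10 kb, which matches the recorded promoter insert of about 9.9 kb of rat genomic sequence. The short annotations within it (a tRNA-like element and tiny pHluorin and ADH1 promoter fragments) are probably incidental matches rather than functional parts. Downstream, the Renilla luciferase open reading frame is followed after a short gap by eYFP, consistent with the recorded C-terminal fusion of eYFP to luciferase. No polyadenylation signal is annotated in the roughly 500 bp between eYFP and the distal cloning site.

The insulin promoter is meant to restrict expression to pancreatic beta cells, giving a bioluminescent readout and a fluorescent one from a single protein. The record describes the construct as suitable for transfection or for making transgenic animals. The associated publication used it in transgenic rats to analyse beta-cell functional mass and to enrich beta cells by flow cytometry.
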