Addgene plasmid #72482: RIP7-RLuc-YFP-pBS
Purpose: Expresses a renilla luciferase-YFP fusion protein under control of the rat insulin 2 gene promoter (RIP7) suitable for transfection or generation of transgenic animals
Depositing lab: Vincent Poitout. Depositing organization: Centre Hospitalier de l'Universite de Montreal (CHUM). Publication: Dual reporter-beta-cell specific male transgenic rats for the analysis of beta-cell functional mass and enrichment by flow cytometry. Ghislain J, Fontes G, Tremblay C, Kebede MA, Poitout V. Endocrinology. 2015 Dec 15:en20151550. 10.1210/en.2015-1550 PubMed 26671180.
Backbone
  Vector backbone: pBS
  Backbone size w/o insert (bp): 3000
  Total vector size (bp): 13000
  Vector type: Mammalian Expression, Luciferase
Growth in bacteria
  Bacterial resistance: Ampicillin, 100 μg/mL
  Growth temperature: 37°C
  Growth strain: DH5alpha
  Copy number: Low Copy
Gene/Insert 1
  Gene/Insert name: rat ins2 gene promoter
  Species: R. norvegicus (rat)
  Insert size (bp): 9890
  Entrez Gene: Ins2 (a.k.a. CP-II)
Gene/Insert 2
  Gene/Insert name: luciferase
  Species: Renilla reniformis
  Insert size (bp): 1101
  Tag / fusion protein: eYFP (C terminal on insert)
Gene/Insert 3
  Gene/Insert name: eYFP
  Species: Aequorea victoria
  Insert size (bp): 784
  Mutation: eYFP varient
  Tag / fusion protein: renilla luciferase (N terminal on insert)
Resource information
  A portion of this plasmid was derived from a plasmid made by: RIP7-pBS: Dr. Thomas Kay (St. Vincent Institute, Melbourne Australia)
Terms and licenses: Academic/Nonprofit Terms; Industry Terms: Not Available to Industry
How to cite: RIP7-RLuc-YFP-pBS was a gift from Vincent Poitout (Addgene plasmid # 72482 ; http://n2t.net/addgene:72482 ; RRID:Addgene_72482)
