>Addgene plasmid #72482 | RIP7-RLuc-YFP-pBS | addgene partial sequence | sequence record 136261 | M13pUC-Rev 5'-AGCGGATAACAATTTCACACAGG-3'
TGACCATGAATTACGCCAGCTCGAAATTAACCCTCACTAAAGGGAACAAAAGCTGGTACCGGGCCCCCCC
TCGAGGTCGACGGTATCGCGATAAGCTTAAAACCCTAGTGAGGCTGGATTTCTGATTAATCCCAGACTTT
GTAAAGGGTACTCAGTATTCAGACATAGGGGAAGTACACATACTCCTCAGGGCCCTCCTCTCCACCAAGA
ACTGGCTCAGGCACAAAAACCACGTCACAACCCAAGGTGTTTATTATTTGTAAAAAAAAAAGAACACAGT
TTGGAGAAGATGACTCCATTCTCAGAAAGTTCCACAGCGGAGGAAGAACTTTGTGATATTTGTCACAGAG
GAATTATTATAAATGGTGGAAGATAGAATATAGATACAGGTGGGAGATGGAGAACCCCAGCCAGACATTA
GATCAGAGAACCTGCTGCCATTCTTGAGGCTTAATGCTGGAAACTGAAGAAGATGAGGTCTCCGCTGAGA
TGAACAACTGAAAGGGGTAGCCTCAGACGCCAGATCCATCGATACCGGTGTCCTGCAGGGTTATCTAGAT
CCGGTGGATCCCGGGCCCGCGGTACCACGCCTCAACGTTTAGTTCCGATCGCCCTGCCTTGTACAGCTCG
TCCATGCCGAGAGTGATCCCGGCGGCGGTCACGAACTCCAGCAGGACCATGTGATCGCGCTTCTCGTTGG
GGTCTTTGCTCAGGGCGGACTGGTAGCTCAGGTAGTGGTTGTCGGGCAGCAGCACGGGGCCGTCGCCGAT
GGGGGTGTTCTGCTGGTAGTGGTCGGCGAGCTGCACGCTGCCGTCCTCGATGTTGTGGCGGATCTTGAAG
TTCACCTTGATGCCGTTCTTCTGCTTGTCGGCCATGATATAGACGTTGTGGCTGTTGTAGTTGTACTCCA
GCTTGTGCCCCAGGATGTTGCCGTCCTCCTTGAAGTCGATGCCCTTCAGCTCGATGCGGTTCACCAGGGT
GTCGCCCTCGAACTTCACCTCGGCGCGGGTCTTGTAGTTGCCGTCGTCCTTGAAGAAGATGGTGCGCTCC
TGGACGTAGCCTTCGG
