>Addgene plasmid #72482 | RIP7-RLuc-YFP-pBS | addgene partial sequence | sequence record 136281 | M13pUC-Fwd 5'-CCCAGTCACGACGTTGTAAAACG-3'
ATACGACTCACTATAGGGCGAATTGGAGCTCCACCGCGGTGGCGGCCGCTCTAGAACTAGTGGATCCCCC
GGGCTGCAGGAATTCAGACCCATTGAAAACTTTTCAAAGGACTATTAAAACCTGTGAGATGTTGGAAACA
TTCTTGGACACCAGTAAGACTCTGGGTAACAACTTAGGCTCCAGTGAAAATGTAAGCAAAGCCTTAAGAT
CCAATGAGAATCTGGGTAGGCCTTAGGTGCCAATGATAACCTTCAGAAAGCTTTAAATACTGGTGAGAAT
CTTAGAAAGAACTTTATTGAGGTTTGGTCTTTTGCTGTGTATTTTAATGCTAAGTATAGGCCTCCAAGAC
CCTGGCTGCTCCCAGGTTATTTTTGATTGCTAAATAAAAATACTGACAGCCAATAGCTGGGCAGAAGAGA
CATAGGCTGAGTTTAGTTTTCCTGGGCTTGGGTTTGGGACAAAGGTTAGAAGTCAAGAAAACATGGTTCT
GAGGGCTGCCCAATTGGCTAAGAGCAACACAGATGAAACATAGTAACACTTCAGGGTTATTGATAGGAAA
TAGATTTGAATAGCATAGAGGATAGGTATCTGCCCAGCTCTTGTACTGATCAAGGCTTATTATAAATATA
AAGGTATGTGTGTCTTTTATCCGGGAACTAAATGGTTAAAGGTGGGGTAGAAACCCCCAGGTTGGAATTA
AATTTTCTACAAAAAAAAAAAAAAAAAAAAAAAAAAACCTTAGTCCCCTTGCATTCCTGAAGAATGGTTT
AGGCCTCTGAGAGCCTTGGCAAAGCTTTAAGACTCAATAAGAGCGCAGGGAAGGTCTTAGACCCCAATGA
GAGCCTGTAGTATGTTTAGGGCTCCAGTGAGAACCTGGAGAAGGTCTTAAGTTGCAGTCAGAACCTACAG
GAGGTTTTATGATCCAATGATGATGTATGGCAGGTTTTAGGTCTCAATGATACTTTAGAGTAAGCCTTAG
ATCAAATGAGAATCTAGAGAAGGCCTCAAACCCC
